Addgene plasmid #88033: pDONR223-ZNF41
Purpose: Donor Vector containing ZNF41 transcription factor, part of the Human TFome Collection
Depositing lab: Marc Vidal. Depositing organization: Dana-Farber Cancer Institute. Publication: A comprehensive library of human transcription factors for cell fate engineering. Ng AHM, Khoshakhlagh P, Rojo Arias JE, Pasquini G, Wang K, Swiersy A, Shipman SL, Appleton E, Kiaee K, Kohman RE, Vernet A, Dysart M, Leeper K, Saylor W, Huang JY, Graveline A, Taipale J, Hill DE, Vidal M, Melero-Martin JM, Busskamp V, Church GM. Nat Biotechnol. 2021 Apr;39(4):510-519. doi: 10.1038/s41587-020-0742-6. Epub 2020 Nov 30. PubMed 33257861.
Backbone
  Vector backbone: pDONR223
  Backbone manufacturer: Invitrogen
  Backbone size w/o insert (bp): 3000
  Vector type: Gateway Donor Vector
Growth in bacteria
  Bacterial resistance: Spectinomycin, 50 μg/mL
  Growth temperature: 37°C
  Growth strain: DH5alpha
  Copy number: High Copy
Gene/Insert
  Gene/Insert name: ZNF41
  Species: H. sapiens (human)
  Insert size (bp): 2340
  Mutation: Last nucleotide of stop codon removed to allow for Gateway C-terminal fusions
  Entrez Gene: ZNF41 (a.k.a. MRX89, MGC8941)
  Cloning method: Gateway Cloning
  Sequencing primers: 5′ M13F(-21); 3′ M13R
Terms and licenses: Academic/Nonprofit Terms; Industry Terms: Not Available to Industry
Depositor comments: Represents the ORFeome subset of the TFome
How to cite: pDONR223-ZNF41 was a gift from Marc Vidal (Addgene plasmid # 88033 ; http://n2t.net/addgene:88033 ; RRID:Addgene_88033)
