[The description below was written by a language model from this plasmid's Addgene catalogue record and pLannotate feature annotations shown in this document.]
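Description:
pDONR223-ZNF41 is a Gateway entry-type clone built on the Invitrogen pDONR223 donor backbone (about 3 kb without insert), carrying the open reading frame of human ZNF41, a zinc finger protein thought to take part in transcriptional regulation. It belongs to the Human TFome Collection and is noted as part of that collection's ORFeome subset. The plasmid is maintained in E. coli at high copy from a ColE1/pUC-type origin and is selected with spectinomycin through the aadA (SmR) aminoglycoside adenylyltransferase gene. A fragment of a class 1 integron Pc promoter and a short remnant of a gentamicin resistance gene are annotated just upstream of aadA.

The recorded insert is 2,340 bp and sits between two attL recombination sites, which is what remains after the ORF has been recombined into the donor vector. The automated annotation labels the upstream site attL3 and the downstream one attL2, and it marks only the first part of the region between them (roughly 860 bp) as a ZNF41 fragment, although the spacing of the att sites fits the full stated insert size. The last nucleotide of the stop codon has been removed, so the ORF can read through into C-terminal fusion partners after transfer. No eukaryotic promoter is present, so the clone is not itself an expression vector; a T7 promoter lies just outside the attL2 site, facing the insert. rrnB T1 and T2 terminators in the backbone insulate the cloning region from read-through transcription, and small lacI and lacZα fragments are backbone remnants. The typical use is LR Clonase transfer of ZNF41 into destination vectors, for example for transcription factor overexpression in cell fate engineering studies.
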