Features (pLannotate 1.2.2; 12 found; start..end, strand, type, name):
      2..97      +  protein_bind   attL3: mutant version of attL; recombination site for the Gateway® LR reaction LR Clonase™
    100..963     +  CDS            ZNF41 (fragment): ZNF41_HUMAN - Experimental evidence at protein level: Swiss-Prot protein existence level 1. May be involved in transcriptional regulation. From Homo sapiens (Human).
   2439..2537    -  protein_bind   attL2: mutant version of attL; recombination site for the Gateway® LR reaction LR Clonase™
   2555..2573    -  promoter       T7 promoter: promoter for bacteriophage T7 RNA polymerase
   2763..2786    +  promoter       Pc promoter (fragment): intI1 (promoter lies within the coding sequence); class 1 integron promoter
   2962..3018    +  CDS            GmR (fragment): gentamycin acetyltransferase; aacC1; confers resistance to gentamycin
   3025..3816    +  CDS            SmR: aminoglycoside adenylyltransferase (Murphy, 1985); aadA; confers resistance to spectinomycin and streptomycin
   3909..4497    +  rep_origin     ori: high-copy-number ColE1/pMB1/pBR322/pUC origin of replication
   4680..4772    +  CDS            lacI (fragment): lac repressor; lacI; The lac repressor binds to the lac operator to inhibit transcription in E. coli. This inhibition can be relieved by adding lactose or isopropyl-β-D-thiogalactopyranoside (IPTG).
   4827..4854    -  terminator     rrnB T2 terminator: transcription terminator T2 from the E. coli rrnB gene
   4986..5029    +  terminator     rrnB T1 terminator: Escherichia coli rrnB; transcription terminator T1 from the E. coli rrnB gene
   5076..5112    -  CDS            lacZα (fragment): LacZα fragment of β-galactosidase; lacZ fragment
>Addgene plasmid #88033 | pDONR223-ZNF41 | addgene full sequence | sequence record 189767 | Addgene NGS Result
CAAATAATGATTTTATTTTGACTGATAGTGACCTGTTCGTTGCAACAAATTGATGAGCAATGCTTTTTTA
TAATGCCAACTTTGTACAAAAAAGTTGGCATGGCAGCTAATGGGGACTCTCCCCCATGGTCCCCGGCCCT
GGCTGCAGAGGGACGTGGCAGCTCATGTGAGGCTTCAGTGTCATTTGAGGACGTGACTGTGGACTTCAGC
AAGGAGGAGTGGCAGCACTTGGACCCTGCCCAGAGACGCCTGTACTGGGATGTGACACTAGAGAACTACA
GCCACCTGCTCTCAGTGGGGTACCAAATTCCCAAGTCAGAGGCTGCCTTCAAGTTGGAGCAAGGAGAGGG
GCCATGGATGCTGGAGGGGGAAGCCCCACATCAGAGCTGTTCAGGTGAGGCTATTGGGAAAATGCAGCAA
CAGGGAATTCCTGGAGGAATTTTCTTCCACTGTGAGAGATTTGATCAACCCATAGGAGAAGATTCATTAT
GTTCTATTTTAGAAGAACTGTGGCAAGATAATGACCAGCTAGAGCAACGTCAGGAAAACCAGAATAACCT
TTTAAGTCATGTGAAAGTATTGATTAAGGAGAGGGGCTATGAACATAAAAACATTGAAAAAATAATTCAT
GTGACTACCAAGCTTGTTCCTTCAATTAAAAGACTCCATAACTGTGACACAATTTTGAAGCATACTTTAA
ACTCACATAATCATAATAGAAACAGTGCAACAAAGAACCTTGGCAAGATTTTTGGAAATGGTAACAATTT
CCCCCATAGCCCTTCCTCTACTAAGAATGAGAATGCTAAAACAGGAGCAAATTCCTGTGAACATGACCAC
TATGAAAAACATCTCAGCCACAAACAAGCTCCCACCCACCATCAGAAAATTCATCCTGAGGAGAAGCTTT
ATGTGTGTACTGAATGTGTAATGGGCTTCACTCAGAAGTCACATCTGTTTGAGCATCAGAGAATTCATGC
TGGAGAAAAGTCCCGTGAATGTGACAAAAGCAACAAAGTCTTCCCCCAGAAACCCCAGGTTGATGTACAT
CCAAGTGTTTATACAGGAGAAAAACCCTATCTGTGTACTCAATGTGGGAAAGTCTTTACCCTCAAATCAA
ACCTCATTACACATCAAAAAATTCATACCGGGCAGAAACCCTACAAATGCAGTGAATGTGGAAAAGCCTT
TTTCCAGAGATCAGACCTCTTTAGACATCTGAGAATTCATACAGGAGAAAAACCTTATGAATGCAGTGAA
TGTGGAAAAGGCTTCTCCCAGAACTCAGACCTCAGTATACATCAGAAAACTCATACCGGAGAGAAACACT
ATGAATGCAATGAATGTGGGAAGGCTTTCACAAGAAAATCAGCACTCAGGATGCATCAGAGAATCCACAC
GGGAGAGAAACCTTATGTATGCGCTGACTGTGGGAAGGCCTTCATCCAGAAATCACATTTCAACACACAT
CAGAGAATTCATACTGGAGAAAAGCCGTATGAATGCAGTGACTGTGGGAAATCCTTCACTAAGAAGTCAC
AACTCCATGTGCATCAAAGAATTCACACCGGAGAGAAACCCTATATATGTACAGAATGTGGAAAGGTCTT
CACTCACAGGACAAACCTCACCACACATCAGAAAACTCATACTGGGGAAAAACCCTATATGTGTGCTGAA
TGTGGAAAGGCTTTTACTGACCAGTCAAATCTCATTAAACACCAGAAAACTCACACTGGAGAGAAACCCT
ATAAGTGCAATGGCTGTGGAAAAGCCTTCATATGGAAGTCGCGCCTCAAAATACATCAGAAATCTCATAT
TGGAGAGAGACACTATGAATGCAAGGACTGCGGGAAAGCCTTCATCCAGAAATCAACACTAAGCGTGCAT
CAGAGAATCCATACAGGAGAGAAACCGTACGTTTGTCCTGAATGCGGGAAGGCCTTTATCCAGAAATCGC
ACTTCATTGCGCATCATAGAATCCATACTGGAGAGAAGCCTTATGAATGCAGCGACTGTGGGAAATGCTT
CACTAAGAAGTCACAACTCCGTGTGCATCAGAAAATCCACACAGGTGAGAAGCCCAATATATGTGCTGAA
TGTGGAAAGGCCTTCACTGACCGATCAAATCTCATAACACATCAGAAAATCCACACTAGGGAGAAACCCT
ATGAATGTGGTGACTGCGGGAAAACCTTCACCTGGAAGTCACGCCTCAATATACATCAGAAGTCTCATAC
TGGAGAAAGACACTATGAATGTAGTAAATGTGGGAAAGCTTTCATCCAGAAAGCCACACTAAGTATGCAT
CAGATAATTCATACAGGAAAGAAACCTTATGCTTGTACAGAATGTCAGAAGGCCTTTACTGACAGATCGA
ATCTCATTAAACACCAGAAAATGCATAGTGGAGAAAAACGCTATAAAGCCAGTGACTGCCCAACTTTCTT
GTACAAAGTTGGCATTATAAGAAAGCATTGCTTATCAATTTGTTGCAACGAACAGGTCACTATCAGTCAA
AATAAAATCATTATTTGCCATCCAGCTGATATCCCCTATAGTGAGTCGTATTACATGGTCATAGCTGTTT
CCTGGCAGCTCTGGCCCGTGTCTCAAAATCTCTGATGTTACATTGCACAAGATAAAAATATATCATCATG
CCTCCTCTAGACCAGCCAGGACAGAAATGCCTCGACTTCGCTGCTACCCAAGGTTGCCGGGTGACGCACA
CCGTGGAAACGGATGAAGGCACGAACCCAGTGGACATAAGCCTGTTCGGTTCGTAAGCTGTAATGCAAGT
AGCGTATGCGCTCACGCAACTGGTCCAGAACCTTGACCGAACGCAGCGGTGGTAACGGCGCAGTGGCGGT
TTTCATGGCTTGTTATGACTGTTTTTTTGGGGTACAGTCTATGCCTCGGGCATCCAAGCAGCAAGCGCGT
TACGCCGTGGGTCGATGTTTGATGTTATGGAGCAGCAACGATGTTACGCAGCAGGGCAGTCGCCCTAAAA
CAAAGTTAAACATTATGAGGGAAGCGGTGATCGCCGAAGTATCGACTCAACTATCAGAGGTAGTTGGCGT
CATCGAGCGCCATCTCGAACCGACGTTGCTGGCCGTACATTTGTACGGCTCCGCAGTGGATGGCGGCCTG
AAGCCACACAGTGATATTGATTTGCTGGTTACGGTGACCGTAAGGCTTGATGAAACAACGCGGCGAGCTT
TGATCAACGACCTTTTGGAAACTTCGGCTTCCCCTGGAGAGAGCGAGATTCTCCGCGCTGTAGAAGTCAC
CATTGTTGTGCACGACGACATCATTCCGTGGCGTTATCCAGCTAAGCGCGAACTGCAATTTGGAGAATGG
CAGCGCAATGACATTCTTGCAGGTATCTTCGAGCCAGCCACGATCGACATTGATCTGGCTATCTTGCTGA
CAAAAGCAAGAGAACATAGCGTTGCCTTGGTAGGTCCAGCGGCGGAGGAACTCTTTGATCCGGTTCCTGA
ACAGGATCTATTTGAGGCGCTAAATGAAACCTTAACGCTATGGAACTCGCCGCCCGACTGGGCTGGCGAT
GAGCGAAATGTAGTGCTTACGTTGTCCCGCATTTGGTACAGCGCAGTAACCGGCAAAATCGCGCCGAAGG
ATGTCGCTGCCGACTGGGCAATGGAGCGCCTGCCGGCCCAGTATCAGCCCGTCATACTTGAAGCTAGACA
GGCTTATCTTGGACAAGAAGAAGATCGCTTGGCCTCGCGCGCAGATCAGTTGGAAGAATTTGTCCACTAC
GTGAAAGGCGAGATCACCAAGGTAGTCGGCAAATAACCCTCGAGCCACCCATGACCAAAATCCCTTAACG
TGAGTTACGCGTCGTTCCACTGAGCGTCAGACCCCGTAGAAAAGATCAAAGGATCTTCTTGAGATCCTTT
TTTTCTGCGCGTAATCTGCTGCTTGCAAACAAAAAAACCACCGCTACCAGCGGTGGTTTGTTTGCCGGAT
CAAGAGCTACCAACTCTTTTTCCGAAGGTAACTGGCTTCAGCAGAGCGCAGATACCAAATACTGTTCTTC
TAGTGTAGCCGTAGTTAGGCCACCACTTCAAGAACTCTGTAGCACCGCCTACATACCTCGCTCTGCTAAT
CCTGTTACCAGTGGCTGCTGCCAGTGGCGATAAGTCGTGTCTTACCGGGTTGGACTCAAGACGATAGTTA
CCGGATAAGGCGCAGCGGTCGGGCTGAACGGGGGGTTCGTGCACACAGCCCAGCTTGGAGCGAACGACCT
ACACCGAACTGAGATACCTACAGCGTGAGCTATGAGAAAGCGCCACGCTTCCCGAAGGGAGAAAGGCGGA
CAGGTATCCGGTAAGCGGCAGGGTCGGAACAGGAGAGCGCACGAGGGAGCTTCCAGGGGGAAACGCCTGG
TATCTTTATAGTCCTGTCGGGTTTCGCCACCTCTGACTTGAGCGTCGATTTTTGTGATGCTCGTCAGGGG
GGCGGAGCCTATGGAAAAACGCCAGCAACGCGGCCTTTTTACGGTTCCTGGCCTTTTGCTGGCCTTTTGC
TCACATGTTCTTTCCTGCGTTATCCCCTGATTCTGTGGATAACCGTATTACCGCCTTTGAGTGAGCTGAT
ACCGCTCGCCGCAGCCGAACGACCGAGCGCAGCGAGTCAGTGAGCGAGGAAGCGGAAGAGCGCCCAATAC
GCAAACCGCCTCTCCCCGCGCGTTGGCCGATTCATTAATGCAGCTGGCACGACAGGTTTCCCGACTGGAA
AGCGGGCAGTGAGCGCAACGCAATTAATACGCGTACCGCTAGCCAGGAAGAGTTTGTAGAAACGCAAAAA
GGCCATCCGTCAGGATGGCCTTCTGCTTAGTTTGATGCCTGGCAGTTTATGGCGGGCGTCCTGCCCGCCA
CCCTCCGGGCCGTTGCTTCACAACGTTCAAATCCGCTCCCGGCGGATTTGTCCTACTCAGGAGAGCGTTC
ACCGACAAACAACAGATAAAACGAAAGGCCCAGTCTTCCGACTGAGCCTTTCGTTTTATTTGATGCCTGG
CAGTTCCCTACTCTCGCGTTAACGCTAGCATGGATGTTTTCCCAGTCACGACGTTGTAAAACGACGGCCA
GTCTTAAGCTCGGGCCC
