>Addgene plasmid #88033 | pDONR223-ZNF41 | depositor partial sequence | sequence record 171637 | insert
ATGGCAGCTAATGGGGACTCTCCCCCATGGTCCCCGGCCCTGGCTGCAGAGGGACGTGGCAGCTCATGTG
AGGCTTCAGTGTCATTTGAGGACGTGACTGTGGACTTCAGCAAGGAGGAGTGGCAGCACTTGGACCCTGC
CCAGAGACGCCTGTACTGGGATGTGACACTAGAGAACTACAGCCACCTGCTCTCAGTGGGGTACCAAATT
CCCAAGTCAGAGGCTGCCTTCAAGTTGGAGCAAGGAGAGGGGCCATGGATGCTGGAGGGGGAAGCCCCAC
ATCAGAGCTGTTCAGGTGAGGCTATTGGGAAAATGCAGCAACAGGGAATTCCTGGAGGAATTTTCTTCCA
CTGTGAGAGATTTGATCAACCCATAGGAGAAGATTCATTATGTTCTATTTTAGAAGAACTGTGGCAAGAT
AATGACCAGCTAGAGCAACGTCAGGAAAACCAGAATAACCTTTTAAGTCATGTGAAAGTATTGATTAAGG
AGAGGGGCTATGAACATAAAAACATTGAAAAAATAATTCATGTGACTACCAAGCTTGTTCCTTCAATTAA
AAGACTCCATAACTGTGACACAATTTTGAAGCATACTTTAAACTCACATAATCATAATAGAAACAGTGCA
ACAAAGAACCTTGGCAAGATTTTTGGAAATGGTAACAATTTCCCCCATAGCCCTTCCTCTACTAAGAATG
AGAATGCTAAAACAGGAGCAAATTCCTGTGAACATGACCACTATGAAAAACATCTCAGCCACAAACAAGC
TCCCACCCACCATCAGAAAATTCATCCTGAGGAGAAGCTTTATGTGTGTACTGAATGTGTAATGGGCTTC
ACTCAGAAGTCACATCTGTTTGAGCATCAGAGAATTCATGCTGGAGAAAAGTCCCGTGAATGTGACAAAA
GCAACAAAGTCTTCCCCCAGAAACCCCAGGTTGATGTACATCCAAGTGTTTATACAGGAGAAAAACCCTA
TCTGTGTACTCAATGTGGGAAAGTCTTTACCCTCAAATCAAACCTCATTACACATCAAAAAATTCATACC
GGGCAGAAACCCTACAAATGCAGTGAATGTGGAAAAGCCTTTTTCCAGAGATCAGACCTCTTTAGACATC
TGAGAATTCATACAGGAGAAAAACCTTATGAATGCAGTGAATGTGGAAAAGGCTTCTCCCAGAACTCAGA
CCTCAGTATACATCAGAAAACTCATACCGGAGAGAAACACTATGAATGCAATGAATGTGGGAAGGCTTTC
ACAAGAAAATCAGCACTCAGGATGCATCAGAGAATCCACACGGGAGAGAAACCTTATGTATGCGCTGACT
GTGGGAAGGCCTTCATCCAGAAATCACATTTCAACACACATCAGAGAATTCATACTGGAGAAAAGCCGTA
TGAATGCAGTGACTGTGGGAAATCCTTCACTAAGAAGTCACAACTCCATGTGCATCAAAGAATTCACACC
GGAGAGAAACCCTATATATGTACAGAATGTGGAAAGGTCTTCACTCACAGGACAAACCTCACCACACATC
AGAAAACTCATACTGGGGAAAAACCCTATATGTGTGCTGAATGTGGAAAGGCTTTTACTGACCAGTCAAA
TCTCATTAAACACCAGAAAACTCACACTGGAGAGAAACCCTATAAGTGCAATGGCTGTGGAAAAGCCTTC
ATATGGAAGTCGCGCCTCAAAATACATCAGAAATCTCATATTGGAGAGAGACACTATGAATGCAAGGACT
GCGGGAAAGCCTTCATCCAGAAATCAACACTAAGCGTGCATCAGAGAATCCATACAGGAGAGAAACCGTA
CGTTTGTCCTGAATGCGGGAAGGCCTTTATCCAGAAATCGCACTTCATTGCGCATCATAGAATCCATACT
GGAGAGAAGCCTTATGAATGCAGCGACTGTGGGAAATGCTTCACTAAGAAGTCACAACTCCGTGTGCATC
AGAAAATCCACACAGGTGAGAAGCCCAATATATGTGCTGAATGTGGAAAGGCCTTCACTGACCGATCAAA
TCTCATAACACATCAGAAAATCCACACTAGGGAGAAACCCTATGAATGTGGTGACTGCGGGAAAACCTTC
ACCTGGAAGTCACGCCTCAATATACATCAGAAGTCTCATACTGGAGAAAGACACTATGAATGTAGTAAAT
GTGGGAAAGCTTTCATCCAGAAAGCCACACTAAGTATGCATCAGATAATTCATACAGGAAAGAAACCTTA
TGCTTGTACAGAATGTCAGAAGGCCTTTACTGACAGATCGAATCTCATTAAACACCAGAAAATGCATAGT
GGAGAAAAACGCTATAAAGCCAGTGACTGA
